Addgene plasmid #13062: 37 p flt4
Depositing lab: Leonard Zon. Depositing organization: Boston Children's Hospital.
Backbone
  Vector backbone: na
Growth in bacteria
  Bacterial resistance: Ampicillin, 100 μg/mL
  Growth temperature: 37°C
  Growth strain: DH5alpha
  Copy number: High Copy
Gene/Insert
  Gene/Insert name: flt4
  Species: D. rerio (zebrafish)
  Entrez Gene: flt4 (a.k.a. cb1059)
  Cloning method: Restriction Enzyme
  Sequencing primers: 5′ na
Terms and licenses: Academic/Nonprofit Terms; Industry Terms: Not Available to Industry
Depositor comments: For riboprobe, digest with EcoRI and use T7 polymerase.
How to cite: 37 p flt4 was a gift from Leonard Zon (Addgene plasmid # 13062 ; http://n2t.net/addgene:13062 ; RRID:Addgene_13062)
