[The description below was written by a language model from this plasmid's Addgene catalogue record.]
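Description:
37 p flt4 is a bacterial plasmid carrying a zebrafish (Danio rerio) flt4 insert, maintained as a high-copy clone in E. coli under ampicillin selection. The record does not identify the vector backbone, so the origin of replication and the layout of the cloning region are not documented. It gives no insert size, does not say whether the insert is a full-length cDNA or a fragment, and includes no feature table or sequencing primer information. The insert was introduced by restriction enzyme cloning.

The depositor's comment indicates the main purpose of the construct: it serves as a template for riboprobe synthesis. The plasmid is linearized with EcoRI and transcribed with T7 RNA polymerase, which implies that a T7 promoter flanks the insert and that EcoRI cuts at the far end to define a run-off transcript. The record does not explicitly state the orientation, but a riboprobe made this way is presumably antisense to the flt4 mRNA, as needed for hybridization-based detection. flt4 encodes a receptor tyrosine kinase of the VEGF receptor family (the VEGFR3 orthologue), which is generally known as a marker of venous and lymphatic endothelium. Probes of this type are typically used in whole-mount in situ hybridization to visualize vascular expression patterns in zebrafish embryos. No eukaryotic promoter, tag, reporter or expression function is recorded, so the plasmid should be regarded as a probe template rather than an expression vector.
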