>Addgene plasmid #13062 | 37 p flt4 | addgene partial sequence | sequence record 19447 | 13062 with T7
TTTTTTTTTTTTTTTTTTTTTTTAAGATATATTCCTTTATTTTTTTTTCTCCATTCTGCTTCATTTCTCA
TTTTTTTTGTACAAATAAAAGCTGTTTACTCTTTATATAGAGATATATGGAACTAAAGTGATAAAATACT
TTATTGGTTTTGAAATTGATGTAATGGTGCCACCCAGTGGCTGCTGAGAGAACTTTACAAAGCTACAGTC
AGTTCAGTAAGTGTGAGTGGGAGAAGGGGGGTCGGGACCGGGATATGACTGGCCGATCAGTCTTGTTACA
GGTTGGAGGTTGCCGGGCAGGTTTCCTTATAAACGGCCTGGTCTGAGGAGGAGAAGTAGTCGCTGACGCC
CTCCTCTGACAGATGACCGTACTCGTTGTTGTANAAGGTCTGGCCTGAGAGTTGAGTGAAGAACACTGGA
CGGAGCAAACCACCACCGCTGCCGCTGCTGCTCACCGATGGACAACTGATGAGGCGATCAGTGCTTTGGC
CCGTCGTCGCAGTTGTCAACATGGCTCCTCTGTGCTTGTGTTCAAACCTCTCCAGTTCATCTGATGCCAA
AACCATCCCACTGTCTGTCTGACTGTCATGCTGTGTCTTGTGTGATGTCATTTCCATAGGAAGTTCC
